>Addgene plasmid #113547 | pcDNA5/FRT/TO/intron/GFP | addgene full sequence | sequence record 217062 | Addgene NGS Result
CTCCCTGCTTGTGTGTTGGAGGTCGCTGAGTAGTGCGCGAGCAAAATTTAAGCTACAACAAGGCAAGGCT
TGACCGACAATTGCATGAAGAATCTGCTTAGGGTTAGGCGTTTTGCGCTGCTTCGCGATGTACGGGCCAG
ATATACGCGTTGACATTGATTATTGACTAGTTATTAATAGTAATCAATTACGGGGTCATTAGTTCATAGC
CCATATATGGAGTTCCGCGTTACATAACTTACGGTAAATGGCCCGCCTGGCTGACCGCCCAACGACCCCC
GCCCATTGACGTCAATAATGACGTATGTTCCCATAGTAACGCCAATAGGGACTTTCCATTGACGTCAATG
GGTGGAGTATTTACGGTAAACTGCCCACTTGGCAGTACATCAAGTGTATCATATGCCAAGTACGCCCCCT
ATTGACGTCAATGACGGTAAATGGCCCGCCTGGCATTATGCCCAGTACATGACCTTATGGGACTTTCCTA
CTTGGCAGTACATCTACGTATTAGTCATCGCTATTACCATGGTGATGCGGTTTTGGCAGTACATCAATGG
GCGTGGATAGCGGTTTGACTCACGGGGATTTCCAAGTCTCCACCCCATTGACGTCAATGGGAGTTTGTTT
TGGCACCAAAATCAACGGGACTTTCCAAAATGTCGTAACAACTCCGCCCCATTGACGCAAATGGGCGGTA
GGCGTGTACGGTGGGAGGTCTATATAAGCAGAGCTCTCCCTATCAGTGATAGAGATCTCCCTATCAGTGA
TAGAGATCGTCGACGAGCTCGTTTAGTGAACCGTCAGATCGCCTGGAGACGCCATCCACGCTGTTTTGAC
CTCCATAGAAGACACCGGGACCGATCCAGCCTCCGGACTCTAGCGTTTAAACTTAAGCTGCAGAAGTTGG
TCGTGAGGCACTGGGCAGGTAAGTATCAAGGTTACAAGACAGGTTTAAGGAGACCAATAGAAACTGGGCT
TGTCGAGACAGAGAAGACTCTTGCGTTTCTGATAGGCACCTATTGGTCTTACTGACATCCACTTTGCCTT
TCTCTCCACAGGTGTCCACTCCCAGTTCAATTACAGCTCTTAAGGCTAGAGTACTTAATACGACTCACTA
TAGGCTAGCCTCGAGAATTCACGCGTGGTACCTCTAGAGTCGACCCGCCACCATGGTGAGCAAGGGCGAG
GAGCTGTTCACCGGGGTGGTGCCCATCCTGGTCGAGCTGGACGGCGACGTAAACGGCCACAAGTTCAGCG
TGTCCGGCGAGGGCGAGGGCGATGCCACCTACGGCAAGCTGACCCTGAAGTTCATCTGCACCACCGGCAA
GCTGCCCGTGCCCTGGCCCACCCTCGTGACCACCCTGACCTACGGCGTGCAGTGCTTCAGCCGCTACCCC
GACCACATGAAGCAGCACGACTTCTTCAAGTCCGCCATGCCCGAAGGCTACGTCCAGGAGCGCACCATCT
TCTTCAAGGACGACGGCAACTACAAGACCCGCGCCGAGGTGAAGTTCGAGGGCGACACCCTGGTGAACCG
CATCGAGCTGAAGGGCATCGACTTCAAGGAGGACGGCAACATCCTGGGGCACAAGCTGGAGTACAACTAC
AACAGCCACAACGTCTATATCATGGCCGACAAGCAGAAGAACGGCATCAAGGTGAACTTCAAGATCCGCC
ACAACATCGAGGACGGCAGCGTGCAGCTCGCCGACCACTACCAGCAGAACACCCCCATCGGCGACGGCCC
CGTGCTGCTGCCCGACAACCACTACCTGAGCACCCAGTCCGCCCTGAGCAAAGACCCCAACGAGAAGCGC
GATCACATGGTCCTGCTGGAGTTCGTGACCGCCGCCGGGATCACTCTCGGCATGGACGAGCTGTACAAGC
CCGGGCGGCCGCTCGAGTCTAGAGGGCCCGTTTAAACCCGCTGATCAGCCTCGACTGTGCCTTCTAGTTG
CCAGCCATCTGTTGTTTGCCCCTCCCCCGTGCCTTCCTTGACCCTGGAAGGTGCCACTCCCACTGTCCTT
TCCTAATAAAATGAGGAAATTGCATCGCATTGTCTGAGTAGGTGTCATTCTATTCTGGGGGGTGGGGTGG
GGCAGGACAGCAAGGGGGAGGATTGGGAAGACAATAGCAGGCATGCTGGGGATGCGGTGGGCTCTATGGC
TTCTGAGGCGGAAAGAACCAGCTGGGGCTCTAGGGGGTATCCCC
[124 nt withheld, positions 2215-2338]
C
[91 nt withheld, positions 2340-2430]
AGGGTGATGGTTCACGTACCTAGAAGTTCCTATTCCGAAGTTCCTATTCTCTAGAAAGTATAGGAACTTC
CTTGGCCAAAAAGCCTGAACTCACCGCGACGTCTGTCGAGAAGTTTCTGATCGAAAAGTTCGACAGCGTC
TCCGACCTGATGCAGCTCTCGGAGGGCGAAGAATCTCGTGCTTTCAGCTTCGATGTAGGAGGGCGTGGAT
ATGTCCTGCGGGTAAATAGCTGCGCCGATGGTTTCTACAAAGATCGTTATGTTTATCGGCACTTTGCATC
GGCCGCGCTCCCGATTCCGGAAGTGCTTGACATTGGGGAATTCAGCGAGAGCCTGACCTATTGCATCTCC
CGCCGTGCACAGGGTGTCACGTTGCAAGACCTGCCTGAAACCGAACTGCCCGCTGTTCTGCAGCCGGTCG
CGGAGGCCATGGATGCGATCGCTGCGGCCGATCTTAGCCAGACGAGCGGGTTCGGCCCATTCGGACCGCA
AGGAATCGGTCAATACACTACATGGCGTGATTTCATATGCGCGATTGCTGATCCCCATGTGTATCACTGG
CAAACTGTGATGGACGACACCGTCAGTGCGTCCGTCGCGCAGGCTCTCGATGAGCTGATGCTTTGGGCCG
AGGACTGCCCCGAAGTCCGGCACCTCGTGCACGCGGATTTCGGCTCCAACAATGTCCTGACGGACAATGG
CCGCATAACAGCGGTCATTGACTGGAGCGAGGCGATGTTCGGGGATTCCCAATACGAGGTCGCCAACATC
TTCTTCTGGAGGCCGTGGTTGGCTTGTATGGAGCAGCAGACGCGCTACTTCGAGCGGAGGCATCCGGAGC
TTGCAGGATCGCCGCGGCTCCGGGCGTATATGCTCCGCATTGGTCTTGACCAACTCTATCAGAGCTTGGT
TGACGGCAATTTCGATGATGCAGCTTGGGCGCAGGGTCGATGCGACGCAATCGTCCGATCCGGAGCCGGG
ACTGTCGGGCGTACACAAATCGCCCGCAGAAGCGCGGCCGTCTGGACCGATGGCTGTGTAGAAGTACTCG
CCGATAGTGGAAACCGACGCCCCAGCACTCGTCCGAGGGCAAAGGAATAGCACGTACTACGAGATTTCGA
TTCCACCGCCGCCTTCTATGAAAGGTTGGGCTTCGGAATCGTTTTCCGGGACGCCGGCTGGATGATCCTC
CAGCGCGGGGATCTCATGCTGGAGTTCTTCGCCCACCCCAACTTGTTTATTGCAGCTTATAATGGTTACA
AATAAAGCAATAGCATCACAAATTTCACAAATAAAGCATTTTTTTCACTGCATTCTAGTTGTGGTTTGTC
CAAACTCATCAATGTATCTTATCATGTCTGTATACCGTCGACCTCTAGCTAGAGCTTGGCGTAATCATGG
TCATAGCTGTTTCCTGTGTGAAATTGTTATCCGCTCACAATTCCACACAACATACGAGCCGGAAGCATAA
AGTGTAAAGCCTGGGGTGCCTAATGAGTGAGCTAACTCACATTAATTGCGTTGCGCTCACTGCCCGCTTT
CCAGTCGGGAAACCTGTCGTGCCAGCTGCATTAATGAATCGGCCAACGCGCGGGGAGAGGCGGTTTGCGT
ATTGGGCGCTCTTCCGCTTCCTCGCTCACTGACTCGCTGCGCTCGGTCGTTCGGCTGCGGCGAGCGGTAT
CAGCTCACTCAAAGGCGGTAATACGGTTATCCACAGAATCAGGGGATAACGCAGGAAAGAACATGTGAGC
AAAAGGCCAGCAAAAGGCCAGGAACCGTAAAAAGGCCGCGTTGCTGGCGTTTTTCCATAGGCTCCGCCCC
CCTGACGAGCATCACAAAAATCGACGCTCAAGTCAGAGGTGGCGAAACCCGACAGGACTATAAAGATACC
AGGCGTTTCCCCCTGGAAGCTCCCTCGTGCGCTCTCCTGTTCCGACCCTGCCGCTTACCGGATACCTGTC
CGCCTTTCTCCCTTCGGGAAGCGTGGCGCTTTCTCATAGCTCACGCTGTAGGTATCTCAGTTCGGTGTAG
GTCGTTCGCTCCAAGCTGGGCTGTGTGCACGAACCCCCCGTTCAGCCCGACCGCTGCGCCTTATCCGGTA
ACTATCGTCTTGAGTCCAACCCGGTAAGACACGACTTATCGCCACTGGCAGCAGCCACTGGTAACAGGAT
TAGCAGAGCGAGGTATGTAGGCGGTGCTACAGAGTTCTTGAAGTGGTGGCCTAACTACGGCTACACTAGA
AGAACAGTATTTGGTATCTGCGCTCTGCTGAAGCCAGTTACCTTCGGAAAAAGAGTTGGTAGCTCTTGAT
CCGGCAAACAAACCACCGCTGGTAGCGGTGGTTTTTTTGTTTGCAAGCAGCAGATTACGCGCAGAAAAAA
AGGATCTCAAGAAGATCCTTTGATCTTTTCTACGGGGTCTGACGCTCAGTGGAACGAAAACTCACGTTAA
GGGATTTTGGTCATGAGATTATCAAAAAGGATCTTCACCTAGATCCTTTTAAATTAAAAATGAAGTTTTA
AATCAATCTAAAGTATATATGAGTAAACTTGGTCTGACAGTTACCAATGCTTAATCAGTGAGGCACCTAT
CTCAGCGATCTGTCTATTTCGTTCATCCATAGTTGCCTGACTCCCCGTCGTGTAGATAACTACGATACGG
GAGGGCTTACCATCTGGCCCCAGTGCTGCAATGATACCGCGAGACCCACGCTCACCGGCTCCAGATTTAT
CAGCAATAAACCAGCCAGCCGGAAGGGCCGAGCGCAGAAGTGGTCCTGCAACTTTATCCGCCTCCATCCA
GTCTATTAATTGTTGCCGGGAAGCTAGAGTAAGTAGTTCGCCAGTTAATAGTTTGCGCAACGTTGTTGCC
ATTGCTACAGGCATCGTGGTGTCACGCTCGTCGTTTGGTATGGCTTCATTCAGCTCCGGTTCCCAACGAT
CAAGGCGAGTTACATGATCCCCCATGTTGTGCAAAAAAGCGGTTAGCTCCTTCGGTCCTCCGATCGTTGT
CAGAAGTAAGTTGGCCGCAGTGTTATCACTCATGGTTATGGCAGCACTGCATAATTCTCTTACTGTCATG
CCATCCGTAAGATGCTTTTCTGTGACTGGTGAGTACTCAACCAAGTCATTCTGAGAATAGTGTATGCGGC
GACCGAGTTGCTCTTGCCCGGCGTCAATACGGGATAATACCGCGCCACATAGCAGAACTTTAAAAGTGCT
CATCATTGGAAAACGTTCTTCGGGGCGAAAACTCTCAAGGATCTTACCGCTGTTGAGATCCAGTTCGATG
TAACCCACTCGTGCACCCAACTGATCTTCAGCATCTTTTACTTTCACCAGCGTTTCTGGGTGAGCAAAAA
CAGGAAGGCAAAATGCCGCAAAAAAGGGAATAAGGGCGACACGGAAATGTTGAATACTCATACTCTTCCT
TTTTCAATATTATTGAAGCATTTATCAGGGTTATTGTCTCATGAGCGGATACATATTTGAATGTATTTAG
AAAAATAAACAAATAGGGGTTCCGCGCACATTTCCCCGAAAAGTGCCACCTGACGTCGACGGATCGGGAG
ATCTCCCGATCCCCTATGGTGCACTCTCAGTACAATCTGCTCTGATGCCGCATAGTTAAGCCAGTATCTG
Features (pLannotate 1.2.2; 23 found; start..end, strand, type, name):
    152..531     +  enhancer       CMV enhancer: human cytomegalovirus immediate early enhancer
    532..735     +  promoter       CMV promoter: human cytomegalovirus (CMV) immediate early promoter
    737..756     +  promoter       PLtetO-1 promoter (fragment): modified phage lambda PL promoter with tet operator sites (Lutz and Bujard, 1997)
    758..777     +  promoter       PLtetO-1 promoter (fragment): modified phage lambda PL promoter with tet operator sites (Lutz and Bujard, 1997)
    785..818     +  promoter       TRE3GV promoter (fragment): 3rd-generation Tet-responsive promoter that can be activated by binding of Tet-On® 3G, optimized for retroviral and lentiviral vectors
    929..1061    +  intron         chimeric intron: chimera between introns from human β-globin and immunoglobulin heavy chain genes
   1106..1124    +  promoter       T7 promoter: promoter for bacteriophage T7 RNA polymerase
   1173..1889    +  CDS            EGFP: EGFP is a basic (constitutively fluorescent) green fluorescent protein published in 1996, derived from Aequorea victoria. It is reported to be a rapidly-maturing weak dimer with moderate acid sensitivity.
   1945..2169    +  polyA_signal   bGH poly(A) signal: bovine growth hormone polyadenylation signal
   2173..2194    +  promoter       SV40 promoter (fragment): SV40 enhancer and early promoter
   2215..2448    +  rep_origin     f1 ori (fragment) (sequence partly withheld): f1 bacteriophage origin of replication; arrow indicates direction of (+) strand synthesis
   2453..2500    +  protein_bind   FRT: FLP-mediated recombination occurs in the 8-bp core sequence TCTAGAAA (Turan and Bode, 2011). FLP recombinase from the Saccharomyces cerevisiae 2μ plasmid
   2508..3530    +  CDS            HygR: aminoglycoside phosphotransferase from E. coli; aph(4)-Ia; confers resistance to hygromycin
   3540..3665    +  CDS            ble (fragment): BLE_KLEPN - Experimental evidence at protein level: Swiss-Prot protein existence level 1. Binding protein with a strong affinity to the bleomycin family of antibiotics. Binds to CL990; an antimitotic-antibiotic compound. From Klebsiella pneumoniae.
   3660..3781    +  polyA_signal   SV40 poly(A) signal: SV40 polyadenylation signal
   3854..3870    -  protein_bind   lac operator: The lac repressor binds to the lac operator to inhibit transcription in E. coli. This inhibition can be relieved by adding lactose or isopropyl-β-D-thiogalactopyranoside (IPTG). lac repressor encoded by lacI
   3878..3908    -  promoter       lac promoter: promoter for the E. coli lac operon
   3923..3944    -  protein_bind   CAP binding site: CAP binding activates transcription in the presence of cAMP. E. coli catabolite activator protein
   3957..4049    -  CDS            lacI (fragment): lac repressor; lacI; The lac repressor binds to the lac operator to inhibit transcription in E. coli. This inhibition can be relieved by adding lactose or isopropyl-β-D-thiogalactopyranoside (IPTG).
   4232..4820    -  rep_origin     ori: high-copy-number ColE1/pMB1/pBR322/pUC origin of replication
   4991..5851    -  CDS            AmpR: β-lactamase; bla; confers resistance to ampicillin, carbenicillin, and related antibiotics
   5852..5956    -  promoter       AmpR promoter: bla
   6015..6067    -  misc_feature   bom (fragment): basis of mobility region from pBR322
