[The description below was written by a language model from this plasmid's Addgene catalogue record and pLannotate feature annotations shown in this document.]
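Description:
pcDNA5/FRT/TO/intron/GFP is a mammalian expression plasmid of about 6.1 kb, built on a Thermo Fisher pcDNA5/FRT/TO backbone modified to carry an intron and designed for use with the Flp-In T-REx system. It is propagated in E. coli as a high-copy plasmid through a ColE1/pUC-type origin with ampicillin selection (AmpR under its own bla promoter). Small annotated fragments of f1 ori, lacI, ble and bom appear to be backbone remnants rather than functional parts.

The expression cassette is driven by the CMV immediate-early enhancer and promoter. This is followed directly by two short tet operator sequences, which the annotation software labels as PLtetO-1 and TRE3GV fragments. In cells expressing the Tet repressor, these operators keep transcription off until tetracycline or doxycycline is added. Downstream lie a chimeric β-globin/immunoglobulin heavy chain intron, which typically improves mRNA processing and expression, a T7 promoter, the 717 bp EGFP coding sequence and a bGH polyadenylation signal. The catalogue lists GFP both as the insert and as a C-terminal tag, which suggests that the plasmid can serve as a GFP-only control or as a recipient for making C-terminal GFP fusions. The record does not state this use, and the cloning sites are not given.

An FRT site sits directly upstream of a hygromycin resistance gene, which is followed by an SV40 poly(A) signal; no complete promoter is annotated upstream of it. In the Flp-In design, Flp-mediated recombination into a genomic FRT site in the host line supplies the promoter and start codon, so hygromycin resistance marks correct single-copy integration. This produces isogenic stable lines with inducible GFP expression.
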