Addgene plasmid #113547: pcDNA5/FRT/TO/intron/GFP
Purpose: Mammalian expression plasmid that can be used with the Flp-In T-REx system.
Depositing lab: Blerta Xhemalce. Depositing organization: University of Texas at Austin. Publication: Crosstalk between the RNA Methylation and Histone-Binding Activities of MePCE Regulates P-TEFb Activation on Chromatin. Shelton SB, Shah NM, Abell NS, Devanathan SK, Mercado M, Xhemalce B. Cell Rep. 2018 Feb 6;22(6):1374-1383. doi: 10.1016/j.celrep.2018.01.028. PubMed 29425494.
Backbone
  Vector backbone: pcDNA5/FRT/TO/intron
  Backbone manufacturer: Thermo Fisher
  Backbone size w/o insert (bp): 5344
  Vector type: Mammalian Expression
  Selectable markers: Hygromycin
Growth in bacteria
  Bacterial resistance: Ampicillin, 100 μg/mL
  Growth temperature: 37°C
  Growth strain: DH5alpha
  Copy number: High Copy
Gene/Insert
  Gene/Insert name: GFP
  Insert size (bp): 717
  Tag / fusion protein: GFP (C terminal on insert)
  Cloning method: Restriction Enzyme; 5′ cloning site unknown (unknown if destroyed)
Terms and licenses: Academic/Nonprofit Terms; Industry Terms: Not Available to Industry
How to cite: pcDNA5/FRT/TO/intron/GFP was a gift from Blerta Xhemalce (Addgene plasmid # 113547 ; http://n2t.net/addgene:113547 ; RRID:Addgene_113547)
